Addgene plasmid #77277: STK36 gRNA (BRDN0001148669)
Purpose: 3rd generation lentiviral gRNA plasmid targeting human STK36
Depositing lab: John Doench & David Root. Depositing organization: Broad Institute. Publication: Optimized sgRNA design to maximize activity and minimize off-target effects of CRISPR-Cas9. Doench JG, Fusi N, Sullender M, Hegde M, Vaimberg EW, Donovan KF, Smith I, Tothova Z, Wilen C, Orchard R, Virgin HW, Listgarten J, Root DE. Nat Biotechnol. 2016 Jan 18. doi: 10.1038/nbt.3437. PubMed 26780180.
Backbone
  Vector backbone: lentiGuide-Puro
  Backbone manufacturer: Zhang Lab (Addgene plasmid # 52963)
  Vector type: Mammalian Expression, Lentiviral, CRISPR
  Selectable markers: Puromycin
Growth in bacteria
  Bacterial resistance: Ampicillin, 100 μg/mL
  Growth temperature: 37°C
  Growth strain: DH5alpha
  Copy number: High Copy
Gene/Insert
  Gene/Insert name: STK36 (alt names: STK36; NM_001243313.1)
  gRNA/shRNA sequence: GCCCTGAATCAACATAAACA
  Species: H. sapiens (human)
  Entrez Gene: STK36 (a.k.a. FU, KIAA1278, DKFZp434N0223)
  Promoter: hU6
  Cloning method: Unknown
  Sequencing primers: 5′ U6-F; 3′ pS2-R
Terms and licenses: Academic/Nonprofit Terms; Industry Terms: Not Available to Industry
Depositor comments: The gRNA was designed to target the following Genbank reference sequence(s): NM_001243313.1,NM_015690.4. Note that this plasmid does NOT contain Cas9. It should be used in conjunction with lentiCas9-Blast (Addgene #52962) or otherwise with cell lines already expressing Cas9. Browse the full kinome gRNA library at http://www.addgene.org/pooled-library/broadgpp-human-kinome/ or visit http://www.broadinstitute.org/rnai/public/ for detailed protocols and information.
How to cite: STK36 gRNA (BRDN0001148669) was a gift from John Doench & David Root (Addgene plasmid # 77277 ; http://n2t.net/addgene:77277 ; RRID:Addgene_77277)
