[The description below was written by a language model from this plasmid's Addgene catalogue record and pLannotate feature annotations shown in this document.]
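Description:
STK36 gRNA (BRDN0001148669) is a third-generation lentiviral guide RNA plasmid built on the lentiGuide-Puro backbone and designed to direct Streptococcus pyogenes Cas9 to the human STK36 gene, which encodes a serine/threonine kinase also known as FU. It is propagated in E. coli as a high-copy plasmid through a ColE1/pUC-type origin with β-lactamase (ampicillin) selection. The backbone also carries an f1 origin, an SV40 origin and poly(A) signal, and remnants of lac and T7/T3 promoter elements.

The viral portion is arranged as a self-inactivating transfer vector. An RSV promoter drives a truncated HIV-1 5' LTR, making genomic RNA production Tat-independent. This is followed by the Ψ packaging signal with a gag fragment and by the Rev response element for Rev-dependent nuclear export, and the unit ends with a ΔU3 3' LTR.

Between the LTRs sit two expression units. A human U6 RNA polymerase III promoter transcribes the 20-nucleotide STK36 spacer fused to the SpCas9 gRNA scaffold. Next comes a central polypurine tract (cPPT/CTS), an element that aids nuclear import of the viral genome. The second unit uses the EF-1α core promoter with its intron A to express puromycin N-acetyltransferase, allowing selection of transduced mammalian cells. A WPRE follows to enhance transcript expression.

The plasmid does not encode Cas9, so it must be used with a separate Cas9 vector such as lentiCas9-Blast or in cells that already express the nuclease. The guide was designed against two STK36 reference transcripts and corresponds to a member of a human kinome gRNA library. It suits STK36 knockout in individual experiments.
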