Features (pLannotate 1.2.2; 29 found; start..end, strand, type, name):
     14..80      +  CDS            small t antigen (fragment): SV40 (simian virus 40) small t antigen
    106..317     +  promoter       EF-1α core promoter: core promoter for human elongation factor EF-1α
    318..1256    +  intron         EF-1α intron A: intron upstream of the start codon of human EF-1α
   1278..1877    +  CDS            PuroR (fragment): puromycin N-acetyltransferase; pac from Streptomyces; confers resistance to puromycin
   1893..2481    +  misc_feature   WPRE: woodchuck hepatitis virus posttranscriptional regulatory element
   2532..2551    +  misc_feature   cPPT/CTS (fragment): central polypurine tract and central termination sequence of HIV-1
   2553..2786    +  LTR            3' LTR (ΔU3): self-inactivating 3' long terminal repeat (LTR) from HIV-1
   2864..2985    +  polyA_signal   SV40 poly(A) signal: SV40 polyadenylation signal
   3025..3160    +  rep_origin     SV40 ori: SV40 origin of replication
   3181..3199    -  promoter       T7 promoter: promoter for bacteriophage T7 RNA polymerase
   3207..3362    +  CDS            lacZα (fragment): LacZα fragment of β-galactosidase; lacZ fragment
   3367..3795    +  rep_origin     f1 ori (sequence partly withheld): f1 bacteriophage origin of replication; arrow indicates direction of (+) strand synthesis
   3848..3952    +  promoter       AmpR promoter: bla
   3953..4813    +  CDS            AmpR: β-lactamase; bla; confers resistance to ampicillin, carbenicillin, and related antibiotics
   4984..5572    +  rep_origin     ori: high-copy-number ColE1/pMB1/pBR322/pUC origin of replication
   5755..5847    +  CDS            lacI (fragment): lac repressor; lacI; The lac repressor binds to the lac operator to inhibit transcription in E. coli. This inhibition can be relieved by adding lactose or isopropyl-β-D-thiogalactopyranoside (IPTG).
   5860..5881    +  protein_bind   CAP binding site: CAP binding activates transcription in the presence of cAMP. E. coli catabolite activator protein
   5896..5926    +  promoter       lac promoter: promoter for the E. coli lac operon
   5934..5950    +  protein_bind   lac operator: The lac repressor binds to the lac operator to inhibit transcription in E. coli. This inhibition can be relieved by adding lactose or isopropyl-β-D-thiogalactopyranoside (IPTG). lac repressor encoded by lacI
   5995..6013    +  promoter       T3 promoter: promoter for bacteriophage T3 RNA polymerase
   6041..6267    +  promoter       RSV promoter: Rous sarcoma virus enhancer/promoter
   6268..6448    +  LTR            5' LTR (truncated): truncated 5' long terminal repeat (LTR) from HIV-1
   6495..6620    +  misc_feature   HIV-1 Ψ: packaging signal of human immunodeficiency virus type 1
   6604..6967    +  CDS            HIV-1 gag (fragment): gag protein from human immunodeficiency virus 1; gag
   7113..7346    +  misc_feature   RRE: The Rev response element (RRE) of HIV-1 allows for Rev-dependent mRNA export from the nucleus to the cytoplasm.
   7723..7749    +  CDS            Rev (fragment): human immunodeficiency virus 1 (HIV-1) Rev protein; rev; enhances nuclear export of unspliced and incompletely spliced viral mRNAs
   7753..7993    +  promoter       U6 promoter: RNA polymerase III promoter for human U6 snRNA
   8023..8098    +  misc_RNA       gRNA scaffold: guide RNA scaffold for the Streptococcus pyogenes CRISPR/Cas9 system
   8154..8271    +  misc_feature   cPPT/CTS: central polypurine tract and central termination sequence of HIV-1
>Addgene plasmid #77277 | STK36 gRNA (BRDN0001148669) | addgene full sequence | sequence record 187448 | Addgene Assembled Sequence
CCCGGGTGCAAAGATGGATAAAGTTTTAAACAGAGAGGAATCTTTGCAGCTAATGGACCTTCTAGGTCTT
GAAAGGAGTGGGAATTGGCTCCGGTGCCCGTCAGTGGGCAGAGCGCACATCGCCCACAGTCCCCGAGAAG
TTGGGGGGAGGGGTCGGCAATTGATCCGGTGCCTAGAGAAGGTGGCGCGGGGTAAACTGGGAAAGTGATG
TCGTGTACTGGCTCCGCCTTTTTCCCGAGGGTGGGGGAGAACCGTATATAAGTGCAGTAGTCGCCGTGAA
CGTTCTTTTTCGCAACGGGTTTGCCGCCAGAACACAGGTAAGTGCCGTGTGTGGTTCCCGCGGGCCTGGC
CTCTTTACGGGTTATGGCCCTTGCGTGCCTTGAATTACTTCCACCTGGCTGCAGTACGTGATTCTTGATC
CCGAGCTTCGGGTTGGAAGTGGGTGGGAGAGTTCGAGGCCTTGCGCTTAAGGAGCCCCTTCGCCTCGTGC
TTGAGTTGAGGCCTGGCCTGGGCGCTGGGGCCGCCGCGTGCGAATCTGGTGGCACCTTCGCGCCTGTCTC
GCTGCTTTCGATAAGTCTCTAGCCATTTAAAATTTTTGATGACCTGCTGCGACGCTTTTTTTCTGGCAAG
ATAGTCTTGTAAATGCGGGCCAAGATCTGCACACTGGTATTTCGGTTTTTGGGGCCGCGGGCGGCGACGG
GGCCCGTGCGTCCCAGCGCACATGTTCGGCGAGGCGGGGCCTGCGAGCGCGGCCACCGAGAATCGGACGG
GGGTAGTCTCAAGCTGGCCGGCCTGCTCTGGTGCCTGGCCTCGCGCCGCCGTGTATCGCCCCGCCCTGGG
CGGCAAGGCTGGCCCGGTCGGCACCAGTTGCGTGAGCGGAAAGATGGCCGCTTCCCGGCCCTGCTGCAGG
GAGCTCAAAATGGAGGACGCGGCGCTCGGGAGAGCGGGCGGGTGAGTCACCCACACAAAGGAAAAGGGCC
TTTCCGTCCTCAGCCGTCGCTTCATGTGACTCCACGGAGTACCGGGCGCCGTCCAGGCACCTCGATTAGT
TCTCGAGCTTTTGGAGTACGTCGTCTTTAGGTTGGGGGGAGGGGTTTTATGCGATGGAGTTTCCCCACAC
TGAGTGGGTGGAGACTGAAGTTAGGCCAGCTTGGCACTTGATGTAATTCTCCTTGGAATTTGCCCTTTTT
GAGTTTGGATCTTGGTTCATTCTCAAGCCTCAGACAGTGGTTCAAAGTTTTTTTCTTCCATTTCAGGTGT
CGTGACGTACGGCCACCATGACCGAGTACAAGCCCACGGTGCGCCTCGCCACCCGCGACGACGTCCCCAG
GGCCGTACGCACCCTCGCCGCCGCGTTCGCCGACTACCCCGCCACGCGCCACACCGTCGATCCGGACCGC
CACATCGAGCGGGTCACCGAGCTGCAAGAACTCTTCCTCACGCGCGTCGGGCTCGACATCGGCAAGGTGT
GGGTCGCGGACGACGGCGCCGCCGTGGCGGTCTGGACCACGCCGGAGAGCGTCGAAGCGGGGGCGGTGTT
CGCCGAGATCGGCCCGCGCATGGCCGAGTTGAGCGGTTCCCGGCTGGCCGCGCAGCAACAGATGGAAGGC
CTCCTGGCGCCGCACCGGCCCAAGGAGCCCGCGTGGTTCCTGGCCACCGTCGGAGTCTCGCCCGACCACC
AGGGCAAGGGTCTGGGCAGCGCCGTCGTGCTCCCCGGAGTGGAGGCGGCCGAGCGCGCCGGGGTGCCCGC
CTTCCTGGAGACCTCCGCGCCCCGCAACCTCCCCTTCTACGAGCGGCTCGGCTTCACCGTCACCGCCGAC
GTCGAGGTGCCCGAAGGACCGCGCACCTGGTGCATGACCCGCAAGCCCGGTGCCTGAACGCGTTAAGTCG
ACAATCAACCTCTGGATTACAAAATTTGTGAAAGATTGACTGGTATTCTTAACTATGTTGCTCCTTTTAC
GCTATGTGGATACGCTGCTTTAATGCCTTTGTATCATGCTATTGCTTCCCGTATGGCTTTCATTTTCTCC
TCCTTGTATAAATCCTGGTTGCTGTCTCTTTATGAGGAGTTGTGGCCCGTTGTCAGGCAACGTGGCGTGG
TGTGCACTGTGTTTGCTGACGCAACCCCCACTGGTTGGGGCATTGCCACCACCTGTCAGCTCCTTTCCGG
GACTTTCGCTTTCCCCCTCCCTATTGCCACGGCGGAACTCATCGCCGCCTGCCTTGCCCGCTGCTGGACA
GGGGCTCGGCTGTTGGGCACTGACAATTCCGTGGTGTTGTCGGGGAAATCATCGTCCTTTCCTTGGCTGC
TCGCCTGTGTTGCCACCTGGATTCTGCGCGGGACGTCCTTCTGCTACGTCCCTTCGGCCCTCAATCCAGC
GGACCTTCCTTCCCGCGGCCTGCTGCCGGCTCTGCGGCCTCTTCCGCGTCTTCGCCTTCGCCCTCAGACG
AGTCGGATCTCCCTTTGGGCCGCCTCCCCGCGTCGACTTTAAGACCAATGACTTACAAGGCAGCTGTAGA
TCTTAGCCACTTTTTAAAAGAAAAGGGGGGACTGGAAGGGCTAATTCACTCCCAACGAAGACAAGATCTG
CTTTTTGCTTGTACTGGGTCTCTCTGGTTAGACCAGATCTGAGCCTGGGAGCTCTCTGGCTAACTAGGGA
ACCCACTGCTTAAGCCTCAATAAAGCTTGCCTTGAGTGCTTCAAGTAGTGTGTGCCCGTCTGTTGTGTGA
CTCTGGTAACTAGAGATCCCTCAGACCCTTTTAGTCAGTGTGGAAAATCTCTAGCAGTACGTATAGTAGT
TCATGTCATCTTATTATTCAGTATTTATAACTTGCAAAGAAATGAATATCAGAGAGTGAGAGGAACTTGT
TTATTGCAGCTTATAATGGTTACAAATAAAGCAATAGCATCACAAATTTCACAAATAAAGCATTTTTTTC
ACTGCATTCTAGTTGTGGTTTGTCCAAACTCATCAATGTATCTTATCATGTCTGGCTCTAGCTATCCCGC
CCCTAACTCCGCCCATCCCGCCCCTAACTCCGCCCAGTTCCGCCCATTCTCCGCCCCATGGCTGACTAAT
TTTTTTTATTTATGCAGAGGCCGAGGCCGCCTCGGCCTCTGAGCTATTCCAGAAGTAGTGAGGAGGCTTT
TTTGGAGGCCTAGGGACGTACCCAATTCGCCCTATAGTGAGTCGTATTACGCGCGCTCACTGGCCGTCGT
TTTACAACGTCGTGACTGGGAAAACCCTGGCGTTACCCAACTTAATCGCCTTGCAGCACATCCCCCTTTC
GCCAGCTGGCGTAATAGCGAAGAGGCCCGCACCGATCGCCCTTCCCAACAGTTGCGCAGCCTGAATGGCG
AATGGG
[124 nt withheld, positions 3367-3490]
C
[91 nt withheld, positions 3492-3582]
A
[49 nt withheld, positions 3584-3632]
CCTTTGACGTTGGAGTCCACGTTCTTT
[37 nt withheld, positions 3660-3696]
ACCCTATCTCGGTCTATTCTTTTGATTTATAAGGGATTTTGCCGATTTCGGCCTATTGGTTAAAAAATGA
GCTGATTTAACAAAAATTTAACGCGAATTTTAACAAAATATTAACGCTTACAATTTAGGTGGCACTTTTC
GGGGAAATGTGCGCGGAACCCCTATTTGTTTATTTTTCTAAATACATTCAAATATGTATCCGCTCATGAG
ACAATAACCCTGATAAATGCTTCAATAATATTGAAAAAGGAAGAGTATGAGTATTCAACATTTCCGTGTC
GCCCTTATTCCCTTTTTTGCGGCATTTTGCCTTCCTGTTTTTGCTCACCCAGAAACGCTGGTGAAAGTAA
AAGATGCTGAAGATCAGTTGGGTGCACGAGTGGGTTACATCGAACTGGATCTCAACAGCGGTAAGATCCT
TGAGAGTTTTCGCCCCGAAGAACGTTTTCCAATGATGAGCACTTTTAAAGTTCTGCTATGTGGCGCGGTA
TTATCCCGTATTGACGCCGGGCAAGAGCAACTCGGTCGCCGCATACACTATTCTCAGAATGACTTGGTTG
AGTACTCACCAGTCACAGAAAAGCATCTTACGGATGGCATGACAGTAAGAGAATTATGCAGTGCTGCCAT
AACCATGAGTGATAACACTGCGGCCAACTTACTTCTGACAACGATCGGAGGACCGAAGGAGCTAACCGCT
TTTTTGCACAACATGGGGGATCATGTAACTCGCCTTGATCGTTGGGAACCGGAGCTGAATGAAGCCATAC
CAAACGACGAGCGTGACACCACGATGCCTGTAGCAATGGCAACAACGTTGCGCAAACTATTAACTGGCGA
ACTACTTACTCTAGCTTCCCGGCAACAATTAATAGACTGGATGGAGGCGGATAAAGTTGCAGGACCACTT
CTGCGCTCGGCCCTTCCGGCTGGCTGGTTTATTGCTGATAAATCTGGAGCCGGTGAGCGTGGGTCTCGCG
GTATCATTGCAGCACTGGGGCCAGATGGTAAGCCCTCCCGTATCGTAGTTATCTACACGACGGGGAGTCA
GGCAACTATGGATGAACGAAATAGACAGATCGCTGAGATAGGTGCCTCACTGATTAAGCATTGGTAACTG
TCAGACCAAGTTTACTCATATATACTTTAGATTGATTTAAAACTTCATTTTTAATTTAAAAGGATCTAGG
TGAAGATCCTTTTTGATAATCTCATGACCAAAATCCCTTAACGTGAGTTTTCGTTCCACTGAGCGTCAGA
CCCCGTAGAAAAGATCAAAGGATCTTCTTGAGATCCTTTTTTTCTGCGCGTAATCTGCTGCTTGCAAACA
AAAAAACCACCGCTACCAGCGGTGGTTTGTTTGCCGGATCAAGAGCTACCAACTCTTTTTCCGAAGGTAA
CTGGCTTCAGCAGAGCGCAGATACCAAATACTGTTCTTCTAGTGTAGCCGTAGTTAGGCCACCACTTCAA
GAACTCTGTAGCACCGCCTACATACCTCGCTCTGCTAATCCTGTTACCAGTGGCTGCTGCCAGTGGCGAT
AAGTCGTGTCTTACCGGGTTGGACTCAAGACGATAGTTACCGGATAAGGCGCAGCGGTCGGGCTGAACGG
GGGGTTCGTGCACACAGCCCAGCTTGGAGCGAACGACCTACACCGAACTGAGATACCTACAGCGTGAGCT
ATGAGAAAGCGCCACGCTTCCCGAAGGGAGAAAGGCGGACAGGTATCCGGTAAGCGGCAGGGTCGGAACA
GGAGAGCGCACGAGGGAGCTTCCAGGGGGAAACGCCTGGTATCTTTATAGTCCTGTCGGGTTTCGCCACC
TCTGACTTGAGCGTCGATTTTTGTGATGCTCGTCAGGGGGGCGGAGCCTATGGAAAAACGCCAGCAACGC
GGCCTTTTTACGGTTCCTGGCCTTTTGCTGGCCTTTTGCTCACATGTTCTTTCCTGCGTTATCCCCTGAT
TCTGTGGATAACCGTATTACCGCCTTTGAGTGAGCTGATACCGCTCGCCGCAGCCGAACGACCGAGCGCA
GCGAGTCAGTGAGCGAGGAAGCGGAAGAGCGCCCAATACGCAAACCGCCTCTCCCCGCGCGTTGGCCGAT
TCATTAATGCAGCTGGCACGACAGGTTTCCCGACTGGAAAGCGGGCAGTGAGCGCAACGCAATTAATGTG
AGTTAGCTCACTCATTAGGCACCCCAGGCTTTACACTTTATGCTTCCGGCTCGTATGTTGTGTGGAATTG
TGAGCGGATAACAATTTCACACAGGAAACAGCTATGACCATGATTACGCCAAGCGCGCAATTAACCCTCA
CTAAAGGGAACAAAAGCTGGAGCTGCAAGCTTAATGTAGTCTTATGCAATACTCTTGTAGTCTTGCAACA
TGGTAACGATGAGTTAGCAACATGCCTTACAAGGAGAGAAAAAGCACCGTGCATGCCGATTGGTGGAAGT
AAGGTGGTACGATCGTGCCTTATTAGGAAGGCAACAGACGGGTCTGACATGGATTGGACGAACCACTGAA
TTGCCGCATTGCAGAGATATTGTATTTAAGTGCCTAGCTCGATACATAAACGGGTCTCTCTGGTTAGACC
AGATCTGAGCCTGGGAGCTCTCTGGCTAACTAGGGAACCCACTGCTTAAGCCTCAATAAAGCTTGCCTTG
AGTGCTTCAAGTAGTGTGTGCCCGTCTGTTGTGTGACTCTGGTAACTAGAGATCCCTCAGACCCTTTTAG
TCAGTGTGGAAAATCTCTAGCAGTGGCGCCCGAACAGGGACTTGAAAGCGAAAGGGAAACCAGAGGAGCT
CTCTCGACGCAGGACTCGGCTTGCTGAAGCGCGCACGGCAAGAGGCGAGGGGCGGCGACTGGTGAGTACG
CCAAAAATTTTGACTAGCGGAGGCTAGAAGGAGAGAGATGGGTGCGAGAGCGTCAGTATTAAGCGGGGGA
GAATTAGATCGCGATGGGAAAAAATTCGGTTAAGGCCAGGGGGAAAGAAAAAATATAAATTAAAACATAT
AGTATGGGCAAGCAGGGAGCTAGAACGATTCGCAGTTAATCCTGGCCTGTTAGAAACATCAGAAGGCTGT
AGACAAATACTGGGACAGCTACAACCATCCCTTCAGACAGGATCAGAAGAACTTAGATCATTATATAATA
CAGTAGCAACCCTCTATTGTGTGCATCAAAGGATAGAGATAAAAGACACCAAGGAAGCTTTAGACAAGAT
AGAGGAAGAGCAAAACAAAAGTAAGACCACCGCACAGCAAGCGGCCGCTGATCTTCAGACCTGGAGGAGG
AGATATGAGGGACAATTGGAGAAGTGAATTATATAAATATAAAGTAGTAAAAATTGAACCATTAGGAGTA
GCACCCACCAAGGCAAAGAGAAGAGTGGTGCAGAGAGAAAAAAGAGCAGTGGGAATAGGAGCTTTGTTCC
TTGGGTTCTTGGGAGCAGCAGGAAGCACTATGGGCGCAGCGTCAATGACGCTGACGGTACAGGCCAGACA
ATTATTGTCTGGTATAGTGCAGCAGCAGAACAATTTGCTGAGGGCTATTGAGGCGCAACAGCATCTGTTG
CAACTCACAGTCTGGGGCATCAAGCAGCTCCAGGCAAGAATCCTGGCTGTGGAAAGATACCTAAAGGATC
AACAGCTCCTGGGGATTTGGGGTTGCTCTGGAAAACTCATTTGCACCACTGCTGTGCCTTGGAATGCTAG
TTGGAGTAATAAATCTCTGGAACAGATTTGGAATCACACGACCTGGATGGAGTGGGACAGAGAAATTAAC
AATTACACAAGCTTAATACACTCCTTAATTGAAGAATCGCAAAACCAGCAAGAAAAGAATGAACAAGAAT
TATTGGAATTAGATAAATGGGCAAGTTTGTGGAATTGGTTTAACATAACAAATTGGCTGTGGTATATAAA
ATTATTCATAATGATAGTAGGAGGCTTGGTAGGTTTAAGAATAGTTTTTGCTGTACTTTCTATAGTGAAT
AGAGTTAGGCAGGGATATTCACCATTATCGTTTCAGACCCACCTCCCAACCCCGAGGGGACCCAGAGAGG
GCCTATTTCCCATGATTCCTTCATATTTGCATATACGATACAAGGCTGTTAGAGAGATAATTAGAATTAA
TTTGACTGTAAACACAAAGATATTAGTACAAAATACGTGACGTAGAAAGTAATAATTTCTTGGGTAGTTT
GCAGTTTTAAAATTATGTTTTAAAATGGACTATCATATGCTTACCGTAACTTGAAAGTATTTCGATTTCT
TGGCTTTATATATCTTGTGGAAAGGACGAAACACCGGCCCTGAATCAACATAAACAGTTTTAGAGCTAGA
AATAGCAAGTTAAAATAAGGCTAGTCCGTTATCAACTTGAAAAAGTGGCACCGAGTCGGTGCTTTTTTAA
GCTTGGCGTAACTAGATCTTGAGACAAATGGCAGTATTCATCCACAATTTTAAAAGAAAAGGGGGGATTG
GGGGGTACAGTGCAGGGGAAAGAATAGTAGACATAATAGCAACAGACATACAAACTAAAGAATTACAAAA
ACAAATTACAAAAATTCAAAATTTTCGGGTTTATTACAGGGACAGCAGAGATCCACTTTGGCGCCGGCTC
GAGGGGG
