>Addgene plasmid #77277 | STK36 gRNA (BRDN0001148669) | depositor partial sequence | sequence record 144737 | Target Sequence
GCCCTGAATCAACATAAACA
