>Addgene plasmid #77277 | STK36 gRNA (BRDN0001148669) | addgene partial sequence | sequence record 187447 | hU6-F
TAGAAAGTAATAATTTCTTGGGTAGTTTGCAGTTTTAAAATTATGTTTTAAAATGGACTATCATATGCTT
ACCGTAACTTGAAAGTATTTCGATTTCTTGGCTTTATATATCTTGTGGAAAGGACGAAACACCGGCCCTG
AATCAACATAAACAGTTTTAGAGCTAGAAATAGCAAGTTAAAATAAGGCTAGTCCGTTATCAACTTGAAA
AAGTGGCACCGAGTCGGTGCTTTTTTAAGCTTGGCGTAACTAGATCTTGAGACAAATGGCAGTATTCATC
CACAATTTTAAAAGAAAAGGGGGGATTGGGGGGTACAGTGCAGGGGAAAGAATAGTAGACATAATAGCAA
CAGACATACAAACTAAAGAATTACAAAAACAAATTACAAAAATTCAAAATTTTCGGGTTTATTACAGGGA
CAGCAGAGATCCACTTTGGCGCCGGCTCGAGGGGGCCCGGGTGCAAAGATGGATAAAGTTTTAAACAGAG
AGGAATCTTTGCAGCTAATGGACCTTCTAGGTCTTGAAAGGAGTGGGAATTGGCTCCGGTGCCCGTCAGT
GGGCAGAGCG
